>Addgene plasmid #239836 | pHS1993 | addgene full sequence | sequence record 479108 | Addgene NGS Result
AATCAGTGAGGCACCTATCTCAGCGATCTGTCTATTTCGTTCATCCATAGTTGCCTGACTCCCCGTCGTG
TAGATAACTACGATACGGGAGGGCTTACCATCTGGCCCCAGTGCTGCAATGATACCGCGAGACCCACGCT
CACCGGCTCCAGATTTATCAGCAATAAACCAGCCAGCCGGAAGGGCCGAGCGCAGAAGTGGTCCTGCAAC
TTTATCCGCCTCCATCCAGTCTATTAATTGTTGCCGGGAAGCTAGAGTAAGTAGTTCGCCAGTTAATAGT
TTGCGCAACGTTGTTGCCATTGCTACAGGCATCGTGGTGTCACGCTCGTCGTTTGGTATGGCTTCATTCA
GCTCCGGTTCCCAACGATCAAGGCGAGTTACATGATCCCCCATGTTGTGCAAAAAAGCGGTTAGCTCCTT
CGGTCCTCCGATCGTTGTCAGAAGTAAGTTGGCCGCAGTGTTATCACTCATGGTTATGGCAGCACTGCAT
AATTCTCTTACTGTCATGCCATCCGTAAGATGCTTTTCTGTGACTGGTGAGTACTCAACCAAGTCATTCT
GAGAATAGTGTATGCGGCGACCGAGTTGCTCTTGCCCGGCGTCAATACGGGATAATACCGCGCCACATAG
CAGAACTTTAAAAGTGCTCATCATTGGAAAACGTTCTTCGGGGCGAAAACTCTCAAGGATCTTACCGCTG
TTGAGATCCAGTTCGATGTAACCCACTCGTGCACCCAACTGATCTTCAGCATCTTTTACTTTCACCAGCG
TTTCTGGGTGAGCAAAAACAGGAAGGCAAAATGCCGCAAAAAAGGGAATAAGGGCGACACGGAAATGTTG
AATACTCATACTCTTCCTTTTTCAATATTATTGAAGCATTTATCAGGGTTATTGTCTCATGAGCGGATAC
ATATTTGAATGTATTTAGAAAAATAAACAAATAGGGGTTCCGCGCACATTTCCCCGAAAAGTGCCACCTG
ACGTCGACGGATCGGGAGATCTCCCGATCCCCTATGGTGCACTCTCAGTACAATCTGCTCTGATGCCGCA
TAGTTAAGCCAGTATCTGCTCCCTGCTTGTGTGTTGGAGGTCGCTGAGTAGTGCGCGAGCAAAATTTAAG
CTACAACAAGGCAAGGCTTGACCGACAATTGCATGAAGAATCTGCTTAGGGTTAGGCGTTTTGCGCTGCT
TCGCGATGTACGGGCCAGATATACGCGTTGACATTGATTATTGACTAGTTATTAATAGTAATCAATTACG
GGGTCATTAGTTCATAGCCCATATATGGAGTTCCGCGTTACATAACTTACGGTAAATGGCCCGCCTGGCT
GACCGCCCAACGACCCCCGCCCATTGACGTCAATAATGACGTATGTTCCCATAGTAACGCCAATAGGGAC
TTTCCATTGACGTCAATGGGTGGAGTATTTACGGTAAACTGCCCACTTGGCAGTACATCAAGTGTATCAT
ATGCCAAGTACGCCCCCTATTGACGTCAATGACGGTAAATGGCCCGCCTGGCATTATGCCCAGTACATGA
CCTTATGGGACTTTCCTACTTGGCAGTACATCTACGTATTAGTCATCGCTATTACCATGGTGATGCGGTT
TTGGCAGTACATCAATGGGCGTGGATAGCGGTTTGACTCACGGGGATTTCCAAGTCTCCACCCCATTGAC
GTCAATGGGAGTTTGTTTTGGCACCAAAATCAACGGGACTTTCCAAAATGTCGTAACAACTCCGCCCCAT
TGACGCAAATGGGCGGTAGGCGTGTACGGTGGGAGGTCTATATAAGCAGAGCTCTCTGGCTAACTAGAGA
ACCCACTGCTTACTGGCTTATCGAAATTAATACGACTCACTATAGGGAGACCCAAGCTGGCTAGCGTTTA
AACTTAAGCTTGCCACCATGGGATCTCCAAAAAAGAAACGGAAGGTGGGATCCAACCATGACCAGGAATT
TGACCCCCCAAAGGTTTACCCACCTGTGCCAGCTGAGAAGAGGAAGCCCATCCGCGTGCTGTCTCTCTTT
GATGGGATTGCTACAGGGCTCCTGGTGCTGAAGGACCTGGGCATCCAAGTGGACCGCTACATTGCCTCCG
AGGTGTGTGAGGACTCCATCACGGTGGGCATGGTGCGGCACCAGGGAAAGATCATGTACGTCGGGGACGT
CCGCAGCGTCACACAGAAGCATATCCAGGAGTGGGGCCCATTCGACCTGGTGATTGGAGGCAGTCCCTGC
AATGACCTCTCCATTGTCAACCCTGCCCGCAAGGGACTTTATGAGGGTACTGGCCGCCTCTTCTTTGAGT
TCTACCGCCTCCTGCATGATGCGCGGCCCAAGGAGGGAGATGATCGCCCCTTCTTCTGGCTCTTTGAGAA
TGTGGTGGCCATGGGCGTTAGTGACAAGAGGGACATCTCGCGATTTCTTGAGTCTAACCCCGTGATGATT
GACGCCAAAGAAGTGTCTGCTGCACACAGGGCCCGTTACTTCTGGGGTAACCTTCCTGGCATGAACAGGC
CTTTGGCATCCACTGTGAATGATAAGCTGGAGCTGCAAGAGTGTCTGGAGCACGGCAGAATAGCCAAGTT
CAGCAAAGTGAGGACCATTACCACCAGGTCAAACTCTATAAAGCAGGGCAAAGACCAGCATTTCCCCGTC
TTCATGAACGAGAAGGAGGACATCCTGTGGTGCACTGAAATGGAAAGGGTGTTTGGCTTCCCCGTCCACT
ACACAGACGTCTCCAACATGAGCCGCTTGGCGAGGCAGAGACTGCTGGGCCGATCGTGGAGCGTGCCGGT
CATCCGCCACCTCTTCGCTCCGCTGAAGGAATATTTTGCTTGTGTGTCTAGCGGCAATAGTAACGCTAAC
AGCCGCGGGCCGAGCTTCAGCAGCGGCCTGGTGCCGTTAAGCTTGCGCGGCAGCCATATGGGCCCTATGG
AGATATACAAGACAGTGTCTGCATGGAAGAGACAGCCAGTGCGGGTACTGAGCCTCTTCAGAAACATCGA
CAAGGTACTAAAGAGTTTGGGCTTCTTGGAAAGCGGTTCTGGTTCTGGGGGAGGAACGCTGAAGTACGTG
GAAGATGTCACAAATGTCGTGAGGAGAGACGTGGAGAAATGGGGCCCCTTTGACCTGGTGTACGGCTCGA
CGCAGCCCCTAGGCAGCTCTTGTGATCGCTGTCCCGGCTGGTACATGTTCCAGTTCCACCGGATCCTGCA
GTATGCGCTGCCTCGCCAGGAGAGTCAGCGGCCCTTCTTCTGGATATTCATGGACAATCTGCTGCTGACT
GAGGATGACCAAGAGACAACTACCCGCTTCCTTCAGACAGAGGCTGTGACCCTCCAGGATGTCCGTGGCA
GAGACTACCAGAATGCTATGCGGGTGTGGAGCAACATTCCAGGGCTGAAGAGCAAGCATGCGCCCCTGAC
CCCAAAGGAAGAAGAGTATCTGCAAGCCCAAGTCAGAAGCAGGAGCAAGCTGGACGCCCCGAAAGTTGAC
CTCCTGGTGAAGAACTGCCTTCTCCCGCTGAGAGAGTACTTCAAGTATTTTTCTCAAAACTCACTTCCTC
TTGGAGGGCCGAGCTCTGGCGCACCCCCACCAAGTGGAGGGTCTCCTGCCGGGTCCCCAACATCTACTGA
AGAAGGCACCAGCGAATCCGCAACGCCCGAGTCAGGCCCTGGTACCTCCACAGAACCATCTGAAGGTAGT
GCGCCTGGTTCCCCAGCTGGAAGCCCTACTTCCACCGAAGAAGGCACGTCAACCGAACCAAGTGAAGGAT
CTGCCCCTGGGACCAGCACTGAACCATCTGAGATGAGATACGTGTACGTGCTGGATGTGGACGGCAAGCC
TCTGATGCCTACATGCAGGTTCGGCAAGGTGCGGAGAATGCTGAAATCTGGCCAAGCTAAGGCCGTGGAC
ACCCTGCCTTTCACCATCCAGCTGACCTACAAGCCCAGAACCAGAATCCTGCAACCTGTGACCCTGGGCC
AGGCCCCCGGCAGAACCAATATCGGAATGGCCGCCGTGCGGTTCGACGGCAAGGAACTGGGAAGATTCCA
CTGCATCACAAGAAACAAGGAAATCCCTAAGCTGATGGCCGACAGAATGGCAGCCAGAAAGGCCTCCCGG
AGAGGCGAGAGACTGGCCAGAAAGCGCCTGGCCCGGAAACTGCACACCACCGCCAAGCACCTGAATGGCA
GAATCCTGCCAGGATGTAGCAAACCCATCGCCGTGAAGGACATCATCAACACAGAGAGCAGATTCAACAA
CAGAATCCTGACCAAATGCAAAGTGTGCGGCAAGAACACCCCTCTGAGAAGAAACGTGCGGGAACTCCTG
CTGGAAAACATCGTGCGGTTTCTGCCTCTGGAAAGCGAGCTGAAGGAAACACTCAAGAGAACCATCCTGG
AAGGCCAGCAGGGCAATATCAACAAGCTGTTCAGGAAACTTAAATTCAATCAAAAGGATTGGCCTGGCAA
AAACCTGACCGATATCGCTAAGAATAAGCTGCCAGGCCGGCTGCCCTTCTGCAAGGAGCACTTCGCCGAG
AACGAGAAGTTCACCACCATCGAGAAGAGCACCTTCCGGCTGACCCCTACCGCCACCCAGCTGCTGCGGA
CCCACATCAACCTGTTTAGAAAGCTGAGCGGCATCCTGCCCGTGACCGACGTGGCCGTCGAGCTGAACAA
GTTCGCCTTTATGCAGCTGGACAACCCTGAGATGAAGAAGCGGGAAATCGACTTCTGCCACGGCCCACTG
TGCGGCACCGGCGGCCTGGAAGCCGCTGTTAAGGAGCAGCAGGATGGAAAATGCCTGCTGTGTGGAAAAG
AATCTATCGGCCACTACCACGCCATCGTGCCTAGGTCCCGTAGAGGCAGCAACACCATCGCTAATATCGC
CGGCCTTTGTCCTAAGTGCCACGAGCTCGTGCACAAGGACGCCGATACAGCCGAGTCTCTGACAGAGATG
AAAACCGGCCTGATGAAGAAGTATGGAGGCACCAGCGTGCTGAACCAGATCATCCCCAAGCTGGTGCGCA
CCCTGGCCGACCTGTTTCCTGGCCACTTCCACGTGACAAACGGCTGGAACACCAAGGAGTTCAGAGAGAA
ACATCATCTGGAAAAGGATCACGACGTGGATGCTTACTGCATCGCCTGCAGCCACCTGAAGCCTGAGGAA
ACCCTGGTGGAAACTGAGCCTTTCGAGATCCTGCAGTTCAGAAAGCACAACAGAGCCATCATTCACCACC
AGACCGAGCGGACGTACAAGCTGGACGGCGTGACAGTGGCTAAAAATAGAAAGAAACGGATGGAACAGAA
AACCGACAGCCTGGAAGATTGGTACGTGGACATGGCCAAGGAACACGGCAAAACACAGGCCGATGCCATG
CGGAGCAGACTGACCGTGAAAAAGAGCACACGGTATTACAACACCCCTGGCAGAATGATGCCAGGCACAG
TTTTCCTGTACGAGGGCAAGAGATACGTGATGACCGGCCAGATTACAAACGGCAAGTACTACAGAGCCTA
CGGCCAGGAGAAGCGGAACTTCCCCGCTGTCAAGGTGAGGATTCTGACAAAGAACACCGGACTAGTCTTT
GTGGCCTCTGGCGGCTCAAAAAGAACCGCCGACGGCAGCGAATTCGAGCCCAAGAAGAAGAGGAAAGTCG
GATCCGGCGGTGGCGGAGGGATGGATGCTAAGTCACTAACTGCCTGGTCCCGGACACTGGTGACCTTCAA
GGATGTATTTGTGGACTTCACCAGGGAGGAGTGGAAGCTGCTGGACACTGCTCAGCAGATCGTGTACAGA
AATGTGATGCTGGAGAACTATAAGAACCTGGTTTCCTTGGGTTATCAGCTTACTAAGCCAGATGTGATCC
TCCGGTTGGAGAAGGGAGAAGAGCCCTACCCATACGATGTTCCAGATTACGCTTGAGGCCGCTCGAGTCT
AGAGGGCCCGTTTAAACCCGCTGATCAGCCTCGACTGTGCCTTCTAGTTGCCAGCCATCTGTTGTTTGCC
CCTCCCCCGTGCCTTCCTTGACCCTGGAAGGTGCCACTCCCACTGTCCTTTCCTAATAAAATGAGGAAAT
TGCATCGCATTGTCTGAGTAGGTGTCATTCTATTCTGGGGGGTGGGGTGGGGCAGGACAGCAAGGGGGAG
GATTGGGAAGACAATAGCAGGCATGCTGGGGATGCGGTGGGCTCTATGGCTTCTGAGGCGGAAAGAACCA
GCTGGGGCTCTAGGGGGTATCCCC
[124 nt withheld, positions 6255-6378]
C
[91 nt withheld, positions 6380-6470]
A
[49 nt withheld, positions 6472-6520]
CCTTTGACGTTGGAGTCCACGTTCTTT
[37 nt withheld, positions 6548-6584]
ACCCTATCTCGGTCTATTCTTTTGATTTATAAGGGATTTTGCCGATTTCGGCCTATTGGTTAAAAAATGA
GCTGATTTAACAAAAATTTAACGCGAATTAATTCTGTGGAATGTGTGTCAGTTAGGGTGTGGAAAGTCCC
CAGGCTCCCCAGCAGGCAGAAGTATGCAAAGCATGCATCTCAATTAGTCAGCAACCAGGTGTGGAAAGTC
CCCAGGCTCCCCAGCAGGCAGAAGTATGCAAAGCATGCATCTCAATTAGTCAGCAACCATAGTCCCGCCC
CTAACTCCGCCCATCCCGCCCCTAACTCCGCCCAGTTCCGCCCATTCTCCGCCCCATGGCTGACTAATTT
TTTTTATTTATGCAGAGGCCGAGGCCGCCTCTGCCTCTGAGCTATTCCAGAAGTAGTGAGGAGGCTTTTT
TGGAGGCCTAGGCTTTTGCAAAAAGCTCCCGGGAGCTTGTATATCCATTTTCGGATCTGATCAAGAGACA
GGATGAGGATCGTTTCGCATGATTGAACAAGATGGATTGCACGCAGGTTCTCCGGCCGCTTGGGTGGAGA
GGCTATTCGGCTATGACTGGGCACAACAGACAATCGGCTGCTCTGATGCCGCCGTGTTCCGGCTGTCAGC
GCAGGGGCGCCCGGTTCTTTTTGTCAAGACCGACCTGTCCGGTGCCCTGAATGAACTGCAGGACGAGGCA
GCGCGGCTATCGTGGCTGGCCACGACGGGCGTTCCTTGCGCAGCTGTGCTCGACGTTGTCACTGAAGCGG
GAAGGGACTGGCTGCTATTGGGCGAAGTGCCGGGGCAGGATCTCCTGTCATCTCACCTTGCTCCTGCCGA
GAAAGTATCCATCATGGCTGATGCAATGCGGCGGCTGCATACGCTTGATCCGGCTACCTGCCCATTCGAC
CACCAAGCGAAACATCGCATCGAGCGAGCACGTACTCGGATGGAAGCCGGTCTTGTCGATCAGGATGATC
TGGACGAAGAGCATCAGGGGCTCGCGCCAGCCGAACTGTTCGCCAGGCTCAAGGCGCGCATGCCCGACGG
CGAGGATCTCGTCGTGACCCATGGCGATGCCTGCTTGCCGAATATCATGGTGGAAAATGGCCGCTTTTCT
GGATTCATCGACTGTGGCCGGCTGGGTGTGGCGGACCGCTATCAGGACATAGCGTTGGCTACCCGTGATA
TTGCTGAAGAGCTTGGCGGCGAATGGGCTGACCGCTTCCTCGTGCTTTACGGTATCGCCGCTCCCGATTC
GCAGCGCATCGCCTTCTATCGCCTTCTTGACGAGTTCTTCTGAGCGGGACTCTGGGGTTCGAAATGACCG
ACCAAGCGACGCCCAACCTGCCATCACGAGATTTCGATTCCACCGCCGCCTTCTATGAAAGGTTGGGCTT
CGGAATCGTTTTCCGGGACGCCGGCTGGATGATCCTCCAGCGCGGGGATCTCATGCTGGAGTTCTTCGCC
CACCCCAACTTGTTTATTGCAGCTTATAATGGTTACAAATAAAGCAATAGCATCACAAATTTCACAAATA
AAGCATTTTTTTCACTGCATTCTAGTTGTGGTTTGTCCAAACTCATCAATGTATCTTATCATGTCTGTAT
ACCGTCGACCTCTAGCTAGAGCTTGGCGTAATCATGGTCATAGCTGTTTCCTGTGTGAAATTGTTATCCG
CTCACAATTCCACACAACATACGAGCCGGAAGCATAAAGTGTAAAGCCTGGGGTGCCTAATGAGTGAGCT
AACTCACATTAATTGCGTTGCGCTCACTGCCCGCTTTCCAGTCGGGAAACCTGTCGTGCCAGCTGCATTA
ATGAATCGGCCAACGCGCGGGGAGAGGCGGTTTGCGTATTGGGCGCTCTTCCGCTTCCTCGCTCACTGAC
TCGCTGCGCTCGGTCGTTCGGCTGCGGCGAGCGGTATCAGCTCACTCAAAGGCGGTAATACGGTTATCCA
CAGAATCAGGGGATAACGCAGGAAAGAACATGTGAGCAAAAGGCCAGCAAAAGGCCAGGAACCGTAAAAA
GGCCGCGTTGCTGGCGTTTTTCCATAGGCTCCGCCCCCCTGACGAGCATCACAAAAATCGACGCTCAAGT
CAGAGGTGGCGAAACCCGACAGGACTATAAAGATACCAGGCGTTTCCCCCTGGAAGCTCCCTCGTGCGCT
CTCCTGTTCCGACCCTGCCGCTTACCGGATACCTGTCCGCCTTTCTCCCTTCGGGAAGCGTGGCGCTTTC
TCATAGCTCACGCTGTAGGTATCTCAGTTCGGTGTAGGTCGTTCGCTCCAAGCTGGGCTGTGTGCACGAA
CCCCCCGTTCAGCCCGACCGCTGCGCCTTATCCGGTAACTATCGTCTTGAGTCCAACCCGGTAAGACACG
ACTTATCGCCACTGGCAGCAGCCACTGGTAACAGGATTAGCAGAGCGAGGTATGTAGGCGGTGCTACAGA
GTTCTTGAAGTGGTGGCCTAACTACGGCTACACTAGAAGAACAGTATTTGGTATCTGCGCTCTGCTGAAG
CCAGTTACCTTCGGAAAAAGAGTTGGTAGCTCTTGATCCGGCAAACAAACCACCGCTGGTAGCGGTGGTT
TTTTTGTTTGCAAGCAGCAGATTACGCGCAGAAAAAAAGGATCTCAAGAAGATCCTTTGATCTTTTCTAC
GGGGTCTGACGCTCAGTGGAACGAAAACTCACGTTAAGGGATTTTGGTCATGAGATTATCAAAAAGGATC
TTCACCTAGATCCTTTTAAATTAAAAATGAAGTTTTAAATCAATCTAAAGTATATATGAGTAAACTTGGT
CTGACAGTTACCAATGCTT
Features (pLannotate 1.2.2; 23 found; start..end, strand, type, name):
    850..954     -  promoter       AmpR promoter: bla
   1013..1065    -  misc_feature   bom (fragment): basis of mobility region from pBR322
   1220..1599    +  enhancer       CMV enhancer: human cytomegalovirus immediate early enhancer
   1600..1803    +  promoter       CMV promoter: human cytomegalovirus (CMV) immediate early promoter
   1799..1832    +  LTR            5' LTR (truncated) (fragment): truncated 5' long terminal repeat (LTR) from HIV-1
   1848..1866    +  promoter       T7 promoter: promoter for bacteriophage T7 RNA polymerase
   1944..2846    +  CDS            Dnmt3a (fragment): DNM3A_MOUSE - Experimental evidence at protein level: Swiss-Prot protein existence level 1. Required for genome-wide de novo methylation and is essential for the establishment of DNA methylation patterns during development (PubMed:9662389, PubMed:11399089, PubMed:10555141, PubMed:11919202, PubMed:16567415, PubMed:17713477). DNA methylation is coordinated with methylation of histones (PubMed:9662389, PubMed:11399089, PubMed:10555141, PubMed:11919202, PubMed:16567415, PubMed:17713477). It modifies DNA in a non-processive manner and also methylates non-CpG sites (PubMed:9662389, PubMed:11399089,
   2931..3572    +  CDS            Dnmt3l (fragment): DNM3L_MOUSE - Experimental evidence at protein level: Swiss-Prot protein existence level 1. Catalytically inactive regulatory factor of DNA methyltransferases that can either promote or inhibit DNA methylation depending on the context (PubMed:11719692, PubMed:15318244, PubMed:15671018, PubMed:24074865). Essential for the function of DNMT3A and DNMT3B: activates DNMT3A and DNMT3B by binding to their catalytic domain (PubMed:15671018). Acts by accelerating the binding of DNA and S-adenosyl-L-methionine (AdoMet) to the methyltransferases and dissociates from the complex after DNA binding to the m
   5721..5906    +  CDS            KRAB: Krüppel-associated box (KRAB) transcriptional repression domain from the human zinc finger protein ZNF10 (Margolin et al., 1994)
   5907..5934    +  CDS            3xHA (fragment): three tandem HA epitope tags
   5985..6209    +  polyA_signal   bGH poly(A) signal: bovine growth hormone polyadenylation signal
   6213..6234    +  promoter       SV40 promoter (fragment): SV40 enhancer and early promoter
   6255..6683    +  rep_origin     f1 ori (sequence partly withheld): f1 bacteriophage origin of replication; arrow indicates direction of (+) strand synthesis
   6697..7026    +  promoter       SV40 promoter: SV40 enhancer and early promoter
   7093..7884    +  CDS            neo: KKA2_KLEPN - Also known as kan, nptII. Experimental evidence at protein level: Swiss-Prot protein existence level 1. Resistance to kanamycin, neomycin, paromomycin, ribostamycin, butirosin and gentamicin B. From Klebsiella pneumoniae.
   7908..8066    +  CDS            ble (fragment): BLE_KLEPN - Experimental evidence at protein level: Swiss-Prot protein existence level 1. Binding protein with a strong affinity to the bleomycin family of antibiotics. Binds to CL990; an antimitotic-antibiotic compound. From Klebsiella pneumoniae.
   8061..8182    +  polyA_signal   SV40 poly(A) signal: SV40 polyadenylation signal
   8255..8271    -  protein_bind   lac operator: The lac repressor binds to the lac operator to inhibit transcription in E. coli. This inhibition can be relieved by adding lactose or isopropyl-β-D-thiogalactopyranoside (IPTG). lac repressor encoded by lacI
   8279..8309    -  promoter       lac promoter: promoter for the E. coli lac operon
   8324..8345    -  protein_bind   CAP binding site: CAP binding activates transcription in the presence of cAMP. E. coli catabolite activator protein
   8358..8450    -  CDS            lacI (fragment): lac repressor; lacI; The lac repressor binds to the lac operator to inhibit transcription in E. coli. This inhibition can be relieved by adding lactose or isopropyl-β-D-thiogalactopyranoside (IPTG).
   8633..9221    -  rep_origin     ori: high-copy-number ColE1/pMB1/pBR322/pUC origin of replication
   9392..849     -  CDS            AmpR (across the origin): β-lactamase; bla; confers resistance to ampicillin, carbenicillin, and related antibiotics
