[The description below was written by a language model from this plasmid's Addgene catalogue record and pLannotate feature annotations shown in this document.]
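Description:
pHS1993 is a pcDNA3.1-based mammalian expression plasmid of about 9.4 kb that encodes OMEGAOff-KRK, an IscB-derived epigenome editor. It is maintained in E. coli through a high-copy ColE1/pUC-type origin and the β-lactamase gene for ampicillin selection. It also retains the f1 phage origin typical of this backbone. For mammalian cells, an SV40 early promoter drives a neomycin/kanamycin phosphotransferase gene followed by an SV40 polyadenylation signal, which would allow G418 selection of stable transfectants.

The payload sits downstream of the CMV immediate-early enhancer and promoter and ends at a bovine growth hormone poly(A) signal. A T7 promoter lies just upstream of the coding region. The open reading frame is a single fusion, DNMT3A-DNMT3L-OrufIscB-KRK-KRAB, with an N-terminal SV40 nuclear localisation signal and a C-terminal HA tag. The automated annotation detects the Dnmt3a and Dnmt3l segments, the ZNF10 KRAB repression domain and the HA tag. It leaves the roughly 2 kb stretch between Dnmt3l and KRAB unlabelled, which is presumably where the IscB portion lies. According to the record, OrufIscB carries an inserted REC domain from NbaCas9-1 plus the substitutions E137K, E409R and I533K, which give the "KRK" name. The catalogue lists mouse as the species and the annotation matches mouse Dnmt3a/Dnmt3l, whereas the mutation field calls the DNMT3A-3L module human, so the record is inconsistent on this point.

Together, the de novo DNA methyltransferase domain, its activating cofactor DNMT3L and KRAB form a silencing module that the compact RNA-guided IscB protein carries to a chosen locus. No guide (ωRNA) expression cassette is annotated, so the guide would presumably be supplied separately. The plasmid is intended for expressing the editor in mammalian cells, from work aimed at persistent epigenetic gene silencing.
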