Addgene plasmid #239836: pHS1993
Purpose: OMEGAOff-KRK mammalian expression
Depositing lab: Feng Zhang. Publication: Evolution-guided protein design of IscB for persistent epigenome editing in vivo. Kannan S, Altae-Tran H, Zhu S, Xu P, Strebinger D, Oshiro R, Faure G, Moeller L, Pham J, Mears KS, Ni HM, Macrae RK, Zhang F. Nat Biotechnol. 2025 May 7. doi: 10.1038/s41587-025-02655-3. PubMed 40335752.
Backbone
  Vector backbone: pcDNA3.1
  Vector type: Mammalian Expression
Growth in bacteria
  Bacterial resistance: Ampicillin, 100 μg/mL
  Growth temperature: 37°C
  Growth strain: NEB Stable
  Copy number: High Copy
Gene/Insert
  Gene/Insert name: DNMT3A-DNMT3L-OrufIscB-KRK-KRAB
  Species: M. musculus (mouse)
  Mutation: Insertion of REC domain from NbaCas9-1 + E137K/E409R/I533K in OrufIscB, fusion to human DNMT3A-3L and KRAB
  Promoter: CMV
  Tag / fusion protein: SV40 NLS (N terminal on insert); HA (C terminal on insert)
  Cloning method: Gibson Cloning
Terms and licenses: Academic/Nonprofit Terms; Industry Terms: Not Available to Industry
How to cite: pHS1993 was a gift from Feng Zhang (Addgene plasmid # 239836 ; http://n2t.net/addgene:239836 ; RRID:Addgene_239836)
